>Addgene plasmid #129229 | pGEX-4T-1-3xFLAG-HSP27 | addgene full sequence | sequence record 256108 | Addgene NGS Result
TTACCGCCTTTGAGTGAGCTGATACCGCTCGCCGCAGCCGAACGACCGAGCGCAGCGAGTCAGTGAGCGA
GGAAGCGGAAGAGCGCCTGATGCGGTATTTTCTCCTTACGCATCTGTGCGGTATTTCACACCGCATAAAT
TCCGACACCATCGAATGGCGCAAAACCTTTCGCGGTATGGCATGATAGCGCCCGGAAGAGAGTCAATTCA
GGGTGGTGAATGTGAAACCAGTAACGTTATACGATGTCGCAGAGTATGCCGGTGTCTCTTATCAGACCGT
TTCCCGCGTGGTGAACCAGGCCAGCCACGTTTCTGCGAAAACGCGGGAAAAAGTGGAAGCGGCGATGGCG
GAGCTGAATTACATTCCCAACCGCGTGGCACAACAACTGGCGGGCAAACAGTCGTTGCTGATTGGCGTTG
CCACCTCCAGTCTGGCCCTGCACGCGCCGTCGCAAATTGTCGCGGCGATTAAATCTCGCGCCGATCAACT
GGGTGCCAGCGTGGTGGTGTCGATGGTAGAACGAAGCGGCGTCGAAGCCTGTAAAGCGGCGGTGCACAAT
CTTCTCGCGCAACGCGTCAGTGGGCTGATCATTAACTATCCGCTGGATGACCAGGATGCCATTGCTGTGG
AAGCTGCCTGCACTAATGTTCCGGCGTTATTTCTTGATGTCTCTGACCAGACACCCATCAACAGTATTAT
TTTCTCCCATGAAGACGGTACGCGACTGGGCGTGGAGCATCTGGTCGCATTGGGTCACCAGCAAATCGCG
CTGTTAGCGGGCCCATTAAGTTCTGTCTCGGCGCGTCTGCGTCTGGCTGGCTGGCATAAATATCTCACTC
GCAATCAAATTCAGCCGATAGCGGAACGGGAAGGCGACTGGAGTGCCATGTCCGGTTTTCAACAAACCAT
GCAAATGCTGAATGAGGGCATCGTTCCCACTGCGATGCTGGTTGCCAACGATCAGATGGCGCTGGGCGCA
ATGCGCGCCATTACCGAGTCCGGGCTGCGCGTTGGTGCGGATATCTCGGTAGTGGGATACGACGATACCG
AAGACAGCTCATGTTATATCCCGCCGTTAACCACCATCAAACAGGATTTTCGCCTGCTGGGGCAAACCAG
CGTGGACCGCTTGCTGCAACTCTCTCAGGGCCAGGCGGTGAAGGGCAATCAGCTGTTGCCCGTCTCACTG
GTGAAAAGAAAAACCACCCTGGCGCCCAATACGCAAACCGCCTCTCCCCGCGCGTTGGCCGATTCATTAA
TGCAGCTGGCACGACAGGTTTCCCGACTGGAAAGCGGGCAGTGAGCGCAACGCAATTAATGTAAGTTAGC
TCACTCATTAGGCACCCCAGGCTTTACACTTTATGCTTCCGGCTCGTATGTTGTGTGGAATTGTGAGCGG
ATAACAATTTCACACAGGAAACAGCTATGACCATGATTACGGATTCACTGGCCGTCGTTTTACAACGTCG
TGACTGGGAAAACCCTGGCGTTACCCAACTTAATCGCCTTGCAGCACATCCCCCTTTCGCCAGCTGGCGT
AATAGCGAAGAGGCCCGCACCGATCGCCCTTCCCAACAGTTGCGCAGCCTGAATGGCGAATGGCGCTTTG
CCTGGTTTCCGGCACCAGAAGCGGTGCCGGAAAGCTGGCTGGAGTGCGATCTTCCTGAGGCCGATACTGT
CGTCGTCCCCTCAAACTGGCAGATGCACGGTTACGATGCGCCCATCTACACCAACGTGACCTATCCCATT
ACGGTCAATCCGCCGTTTGTTCCCACGGAGAATCCGACGGGTTGTTACTCGCTCACATTTAATGTTGATG
AAAGCTGGCTACAGGAAGGCCAGACGCGAATTATTTTTGATGGCGTTGGAATTAGCTTATCGACTGCACG
GTGCACCAATGCTTCTGGCGTCAGGCAGCCATCGGAAGCTGTGGTATGGCTGTGCAGGTCGTAAATCACT
GCATAATTCGTGTCGCTCAAGGCGCACTCCCGTTCTGGATAATGTTTTTTGCGCCGACATCATAACGGTT
CTGGCAAATATTCTGAAATGAGCTGTTGACAATTAATCATCGGCTCGTATAATGTGTGGAATTGTGAGCG
GATAACAATTTCACACAGGAAACAGTATTCATGTCCCCTATACTAGGTTATTGGAAAATTAAGGGCCTTG
TGCAACCCACTCGACTTCTTTTGGAATATCTTGAAGAAAAATATGAAGAGCATTTGTATGAGCGCGATGA
AGGTGATAAATGGCGAAACAAAAAGTTTGAATTGGGTTTGGAGTTTCCCAATCTTCCTTATTATATTGAT
GGTGATGTTAAATTAACACAGTCTATGGCCATCATACGTTATATAGCTGACAAGCACAACATGTTGGGTG
GTTGTCCAAAAGAGCGTGCAGAGATTTCAATGCTTGAAGGAGCGGTTTTGGATATTAGATACGGTGTTTC
GAGAATTGCATATAGTAAAGACTTTGAAACTCTCAAAGTTGATTTTCTTAGCAAGCTACCTGAAATGCTG
AAAATGTTCGAAGATCGTTTATGTCATAAAACATATTTAAATGGTGATCATGTAACCCATCCTGACTTCA
TGTTGTATGACGCTCTTGATGTTGTTTTATACATGGACCCAATGTGCCTGGATGCGTTCCCAAAATTAGT
TTGTTTTAAAAAACGTATTGAAGCTATCCCACAAATTGATAAGTACTTGAAATCCAGCAAGTATATAGCA
TGGCCTTTGCAGGGCTGGCAAGCCACGTTTGGTGGTGGCGACCATCCTCCAAAATCGGATCTGGTTCCGC
GTGGATCTATGGATTACAAGGATGACGACGATAAGGATTACAAGGATGACGACGATAAGGATTACAAGGA
TGACGACGATAAGGGATCCATGACCGAGCGCCGCGTCCCCTTCTCGCTCCTGCGGGGCCCCAGCTGGGAC
CCCTTCCGCGACTGGTACCCGCATAGCCGCCTCTTCGACCAGGCCTTCGGGCTGCCCCGGCTGCCGGAGG
AGTGGTCGCAGTGGTTAGGCGGCAGCAGCTGGCCAGGCTACGTGCGCCCCCTGCCCCCCGCCGCCATCGA
GAGCCCCGCAGTGGCCGCGCCCGCCTACAGCCGCGCGCTCAGCCGGCAACTCAGCAGC
[264 nt withheld, positions 3139-3402]
CTAGCCACGCAGTCCAACGAGATCACCATCCCAGTCACCTTCGAGTCGCGGGCCCAGCTTGGGGGCCCAG
AAGCTGCAAAATCCGATGAGACTGCCGCCAAGTAAGAATTCCCGGGTCGACTCGAGCGGCCGCATCGTGA
CTGACTGACGATCTGCCTCGCGCGTTTCGGTGATGACGGTGAAAACCTCTGACACATGCAGCTCCCGGAG
ACGGTCACAGCTTGTCTGTAAGCGGATGCCGGGAGCAGACAAGCCCGTCAGGGCGCGTCAGCGGGTGTTG
GCGGGTGTCGGGGCGCAGCCATGACCCAGTCACGTAGCGATAGCGGAGTGTATAATTCTTGAAGACGAAA
GGGCCTCGTGATACGCCTATTTTTATAGGTTAATGTCATGATAATAATGGTTTCTTAGACGTCAGGTGGC
ACTTTTCGGGGAAATGTGCGCGGAACCCCTATTTGTTTATTTTTCTAAATACATTCAAATATGTATCCGC
TCATGAGACAATAACCCTGATAAATGCTTCAATAATATTGAAAAAGGAAGAGTATGAGTATTCAACATTT
CCGTGTCGCCCTTATTCCCTTTTTTGCGGCATTTTGCCTTCCTGTTTTTGCTCACCCAGAAACGCTGGTG
AAAGTAAAAGATGCTGAAGATCAGTTGGGTGCACGAGTGGGTTACATCGAACTGGATCTCAACAGCGGTA
AGATCCTTGAGAGTTTTCGCCCCGAAGAACGTTTTCCAATGATGAGCACTTTTAAAGTTCTGCTATGTGG
CGCGGTATTATCCCGTGTTGACGCCGGGCAAGAGCAACTCGGTCGCCGCATACACTATTCTCAGAATGAC
TTGGTTGAGTACTCACCAGTCACAGAAAAGCATCTTACGGATGGCATGACAGTAAGAGAATTATGCAGTG
CTGCCATAACCATGAGTGATAACACTGCGGCCAACTTACTTCTGACAACGATCGGAGGACCGAAGGAGCT
AACCGCTTTTTTGCACAACATGGGGGATCATGTAACTCGCCTTGATCGTTGGGAACCGGAGCTGAATGAA
GCCATACCAAACGACGAGCGTGACACCACGATGCCTGCAGCAATGGCAACAACGTTGCGCAAACTATTAA
CTGGCGAACTACTTACTCTAGCTTCCCGGCAACAATTAATAGACTGGATGGAGGCGGATAAAGTTGCAGG
ACCACTTCTGCGCTCGGCCCTTCCGGCTGGCTGGTTTATTGCTGATAAATCTGGAGCCGGTGAGCGTGGG
TCTCGCGGTATCATTGCAGCACTGGGGCCAGATGGTAAGCCCTCCCGTATCGTAGTTATCTACACGACGG
GGAGTCAGGCAACTATGGATGAACGAAATAGACAGATCGCTGAGATAGGTGCCTCACTGATTAAGCATTG
GTAACTGTCAGACCAAGTTTACTCATATATACTTTAGATTGATTTAAAACTTCATTTTTAATTTAAAAGG
ATCTAGGTGAAGATCCTTTTTGATAATCTCATGACCAAAATCCCTTAACGTGAGTTTTCGTTCCACTGAG
CGTCAGACCCCGTAGAAAAGATCAAAGGATCTTCTTGAGATCCTTTTTTTCTGCGCGTAATCTGCTGCTT
GCAAACAAAAAAACCACCGCTACCAGCGGTGGTTTGTTTGCCGGATCAAGAGCTACCAACTCTTTTTCCG
AAGGTAACTGGCTTCAGCAGAGCGCAGATACCAAATACTGTCCTTCTAGTGTAGCCGTAGTTAGGCCACC
ACTTCAAGAACTCTGTAGCACCGCCTACATACCTCGCTCTGCTAATCCTGTTACCAGTGGCTGCTGCCAG
TGGCGATAAGTCGTGTCTTACCGGGTTGGACTCAAGACGATAGTTACCGGATAAGGCGCAGCGGTCGGGC
TGAACGGGGGGTTCGTGCACACAGCCCAGCTTGGAGCGAACGACCTACACCGAACTGAGATACCTACAGC
GTGAGCTATGAGAAAGCGCCACGCTTCCCGAAGGGAGAAAGGCGGACAGGTATCCGGTAAGCGGCAGGGT
CGGAACAGGAGAGCGCACGAGGGAGCTTCCAGGGGGAAACGCCTGGTATCTTTATAGTCCTGTCGGGTTT
CGCCACCTCTGACTTGAGCGTCGATTTTTGTGATGCTCGTCAGGGGGGCGGAGCCTATGGAAAAACGCCA
GCAACGCGGCCTTTTTACGGTTCCTGGCCTTTTGCTGGCCTTTTGCTCACATGTTCTTTCCTGCGTTATC
CCCTGATTCTGTGGATAACCGTA
Features (pLannotate 1.2.2; 19 found; start..end, strand, type, name):
      1..81      +  rep_origin     RSF ori (fragment): Plasmids containing the RSF 1030 origin of replication can be propagated in E. coli cells that contain additional plasmids with compatible origins.
     86..137     -  misc_feature   bom (fragment): basis of mobility region from pBR322
    144..221     +  promoter       lacI promoter: lacI
    222..1304    +  CDS            lacI: lac repressor; lacI; The lac repressor binds to the lac operator to inhibit transcription in E. coli. This inhibition can be relieved by adding lactose or isopropyl-β-D-thiogalactopyranoside (IPTG).
   1317..1338    +  protein_bind   CAP binding site: CAP binding activates transcription in the presence of cAMP. E. coli catabolite activator protein
   1353..1383    +  promoter       lac promoter: promoter for the E. coli lac operon
   1391..1407    +  protein_bind   lac operator: The lac repressor binds to the lac operator to inhibit transcription in E. coli. This inhibition can be relieved by adding lactose or isopropyl-β-D-thiogalactopyranoside (IPTG). lac repressor encoded by lacI
   1427..1600    +  CDS            lacZα: LacZα fragment of β-galactosidase; lacZ fragment
   1864..1980    -  CDS            yciV (fragment): RNAAM_ECOLI - Also known as trpH From Escherichia coli (strain K12).
   2056..2084    +  promoter       tac promoter: strong E. coli promoter; hybrid between the trp and lac UV5 promoters
   2092..2108    +  protein_bind   lac operator: The lac repressor binds to the lac operator to inhibit transcription in E. coli. This inhibition can be relieved by adding lactose or isopropyl-β-D-thiogalactopyranoside (IPTG). lac repressor encoded by lacI
   2131..2784    +  CDS            GST26_SCHJA: Experimental evidence at protein level: Swiss-Prot protein existence level 1. GST isoenzymes appear to play a central role in the parasite detoxification system. Other functions are also suspected including a role in increasing the solubility of haematin in the parasite gut. From Schistosoma japonicum (Blood fluke).
   2860..2886    +  CDS            3xFLAG (fragment): three tandem FLAG® epitope tags
   2890..3504    +  CDS            HSPB1 (sequence partly withheld): HSPB1_HUMAN - Also known as HSP27, HSP28. Experimental evidence at protein level: Swiss-Prot protein existence level 1. Small heat shock protein which functions as a molecular chaperone probably maintaining denatured proteins in a folding- competent state (PubMed:10383393, PubMed:20178975). Plays a role in stress resistance and actin organization (PubMed:19166925). Through its molecular chaperone activity may regulate numerous biological processes including the phosphorylation and the axonal transport of neurofilament proteins (PubMed:23728742). From Homo sapiens (Human).
   3555..3594    +  CDS            rop (fragment): Rop protein, which maintains plasmids at low copy number; rop
   3696..3736    +  misc_feature   bom (fragment): basis of mobility region from pBR322
   3841..3945    +  promoter       AmpR promoter: bla
   3946..4806    +  CDS            AmpR: β-lactamase; bla; confers resistance to ampicillin, carbenicillin, and related antibiotics
   4977..5565    +  rep_origin     ori: high-copy-number ColE1/pMB1/pBR322/pUC origin of replication
