[The description below was written by a language model from this plasmid's Addgene catalogue record and pLannotate feature annotations shown in this document.]
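Description:
pGEX-4T-1-3xFLAG-HSP27 is a bacterial expression plasmid built on the pGEX-4T-1 backbone for producing recombinant human HSP27 (HSPB1) in E. coli as a GST fusion protein. It is maintained through a ColE1/pBR322-type origin of replication and selected with ampicillin via the β-lactamase (AmpR) gene. The catalogue lists it as low copy. The total size is 5,665 bp. The annotation also picks up short fragments of bom, rop, an RSF-type origin and a lacZα segment, which are remnants of the backbone rather than functional payload elements.

Expression is driven by the tac promoter, a strong trp/lac hybrid promoter, followed by a lac operator. The plasmid carries its own lacI gene with its promoter, so the lac repressor keeps the cassette off until it is induced with IPTG. The open reading frame begins with Schistosoma japonicum glutathione S-transferase, continues into a FLAG epitope region, and ends with the roughly 618 bp HSPB1 coding sequence, which was cloned between BamHI and EcoRI sites that both remain intact. The feature table annotates only a fragment of a 3xFLAG tag, although the plasmid name indicates three copies. The GST moiety allows the fusion to be captured on glutathione affinity resin, while the FLAG tag provides an independent epitope for detection or immunocapture.

The stated purpose is purification of FLAG-tagged HSP27 by GST affinity. The associated publication describes a multiplexed cellular kinase activity assay, which suggests the protein may serve as a kinase substrate, though the record does not say so. The depositor notes that BL21 is used for protein production.
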