Addgene plasmid #129229: pGEX-4T-1-3xFLAG-HSP27
Purpose: Encodes FLAG tagged human HSP27 for purification by GST affinity
Depositing lab: Kevin Janes. Depositing organization: University of Virginia. Publication: An ultrasensitive fiveplex activity assay for cellular kinases. Smolko CM, Janes KA. Sci Rep. 2019 Dec 19;9(1):19409. doi: 10.1038/s41598-019-55998-8. PubMed 31857650.
Backbone
  Vector backbone: pGEX-4T1
  Backbone manufacturer: Amersham
  Backbone size w/o insert (bp): 4969
  Total vector size (bp): 5665
  Vector type: Bacterial Expression
Growth in bacteria
  Bacterial resistance: Ampicillin, 100 μg/mL
  Growth temperature: 37°C
  Growth strain: DH5alpha
  Copy number: Low Copy
Gene/Insert
  Gene/Insert name: HSP27
  Species: H. sapiens (human)
  Insert size (bp): 618
  GenBank ID: NM_001540
  Entrez Gene: HSPB1 (a.k.a. CMT2F, HEL-S-102, HMN2B, HMND3, HS.76067, HSP27, HSP28, Hsp25, SRP27)
  Tag / fusion protein: GST (N terminal on backbone); FLAG (N terminal on backbone)
  Cloning method: Restriction Enzyme; 5′ cloning site BamHI (not destroyed); 3′ cloning site EcoRI (not destroyed)
  Sequencing primers: 5′ 5GEX; 3′ 3GEX
Terms and licenses: Academic/Nonprofit Terms; Industry Terms: Not Available to Industry
Depositor comments: Depositor uses BL21 for protein production.
How to cite: pGEX-4T-1-3xFLAG-HSP27 was a gift from Kevin Janes (Addgene plasmid # 129229 ; http://n2t.net/addgene:129229 ; RRID:Addgene_129229)
